Addgene plasmid #143260: TFORF1315
Purpose: Lentiviral vector for overexpressing transcription factor ORFs with unique 24-bp barcodes. Barcodes facilitate identification of transcription factors in pooled screens.
Depositing lab: Feng Zhang. Depositing organization: Broad Institute. Publication: A transcription factor atlas of directed differentiation. Joung J, Ma S, Tay T, Geiger-Schuller KR, Kirchgatterer PC, Verdine VK, Guo B, Arias-Garcia MA, Allen WE, Singh A, Kuksenko O, Abudayyeh OO, Gootenberg JS, Fu Z, Macrae RK, Buenrostro JD, Regev A, Zhang F. Cell. 2023 Jan 5;186(1):209-229.e26. doi: 10.1016/j.cell.2022.11.026. PubMed 36608654.
Backbone
  Vector backbone: pLX_TRC317
  Backbone manufacturer: Broad Institute Genetic Perturbation Platform
  Backbone size w/o insert (bp): 8264
  Vector type: Mammalian Expression, Lentiviral
  Selectable markers: Puromycin
Growth in bacteria
  Bacterial resistance: Ampicillin, 100 μg/mL
  Growth temperature: 37°C
  Growth strain: NEB Stable
  Copy number: High Copy
Gene/Insert
  Gene/Insert name: ZNF813
  Species: H. sapiens (human)
  Insert size (bp): 1955
  Entrez Gene: ZNF813
  Promoter: EF1a
  Cloning method: Unknown
  Sequencing primers: 5′ GGGTGGAGACTGAAGTTAGGCCAG; 3′ CACATAGCGTAAAAGGAGCAACATAG
Terms and licenses: Academic/Nonprofit Terms; Industry Terms: Not Available to Industry
Depositor comments: NM_001004301,ENST00000396403 . The transcription factor ORF portion of this plasmid was synthesized by Genewiz. Please test multiple small colonies in case of plasmid recombination. To make this collection available in a timely manner, a portion of this collection was not fully sequenced by Addgene. If an Addgene verified full plasmid sequence is not available, please contact us prior to placing an order to request the full sequence.
How to cite: TFORF1315 was a gift from Feng Zhang (Addgene plasmid # 143260 ; http://n2t.net/addgene:143260 ; RRID:Addgene_143260)
