[The description below was written by a language model from this plasmid's Addgene catalogue record and pLannotate feature annotations shown in this document.]
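Description:
TFORF1315 is a third-generation-style, self-inactivating lentiviral expression plasmid built on the pLX_TRC317 backbone and carrying the human zinc-finger transcription factor ZNF813 as an open reading frame of about 2 kb. It belongs to a barcoded transcription factor ORF collection in which each construct carries a unique 24-bp barcode, so that the factor delivered to a cell can be identified by sequencing in pooled overexpression screens. In bacteria the 10.2 kb plasmid is maintained through a high-copy ColE1/pUC origin and ampicillin resistance (β-lactamase). An f1 origin and remnants of a lacZα/lac promoter cloning region are also present in the backbone. The depositor cautions that recombination can occur, as is common for LTR-containing plasmids.

The viral genome is transcribed from an RSV promoter fused to a truncated HIV-1 5' LTR. This is followed by the Ψ packaging signal with a gag fragment, the Rev response element for Rev-dependent nuclear export, and a cPPT/CTS. It ends in a ΔU3 3' LTR, which disables LTR promoter activity after integration, and an SV40 polyadenylation signal. Two expression units sit within this genome. An SV40 early promoter drives puromycin N-acetyltransferase for selection of transduced mammalian cells, and the strong constitutive EF-1α promoter drives the ZNF813 ORF, with a WPRE downstream to enhance transcript stability and expression. The automated annotation labels the start of the insert as a ZNF701 fragment, most likely because of homology among related zinc-finger proteins rather than a different insert. The barcode itself is not annotated in the feature table.
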