Features (pLannotate 1.2.2; 31 found; start..end, strand, type, name):
      5..231     +  promoter       RSV promoter: Rous sarcoma virus enhancer/promoter
    232..412     +  LTR            5' LTR (truncated): truncated 5' long terminal repeat (LTR) from HIV-1
    459..584     +  misc_feature   HIV-1 Ψ: packaging signal of human immunodeficiency virus type 1
    568..931     +  CDS            HIV-1 gag (fragment): gag protein from human immunodeficiency virus 1; gag
   1077..1310    +  misc_feature   RRE: The Rev response element (RRE) of HIV-1 allows for Rev-dependent mRNA export from the nucleus to the cytoplasm.
   1687..1713    +  CDS            Rev (fragment): human immunodeficiency virus 1 (HIV-1) Rev protein; rev; enhances nuclear export of unspliced and incompletely spliced viral mRNAs
   1720..1743    +  promoter       SV40 promoter (fragment): SV40 early promoter
   1744..1815    +  promoter       SV40 promoter (fragment): SV40 enhancer and early promoter
   1839..1974    +  rep_origin     SV40 ori: SV40 origin of replication
   2020..2616    +  CDS            PuroR (fragment): puromycin N-acetyltransferase; pac from Streptomyces; confers resistance to puromycin
   2665..2782    +  misc_feature   cPPT/CTS: central polypurine tract and central termination sequence of HIV-1
   2847..2913    +  CDS            small t antigen (fragment): SV40 (simian virus 40) small t antigen
   2920..4098    +  promoter       EF-1α promoter: strong constitutive promoter for human elongation factor EF-1α
   4088..4723    +  CDS            ZNF701 (fragment): ZN701_HUMAN - Experimental evidence at protein level: Swiss-Prot protein existence level 1. May be involved in transcriptional regulation. From Homo sapiens (Human).
   5981..6034    +  promoter       U6 promoter (fragment): RNA polymerase III promoter for human U6 snRNA
   6076..6664    +  misc_feature   WPRE: woodchuck hepatitis virus posttranscriptional regulatory element
   6715..6734    +  misc_feature   cPPT/CTS (fragment): central polypurine tract and central termination sequence of HIV-1
   6736..6969    +  LTR            3' LTR (ΔU3): self-inactivating 3' long terminal repeat (LTR) from HIV-1
   7047..7168    +  polyA_signal   SV40 poly(A) signal: SV40 polyadenylation signal
   7208..7343    +  rep_origin     SV40 ori: SV40 origin of replication
   7364..7382    -  promoter       T7 promoter: promoter for bacteriophage T7 RNA polymerase
   7390..7545    +  CDS            lacZα (fragment): LacZα fragment of β-galactosidase; lacZ fragment
   7550..7978    +  rep_origin     f1 ori (sequence partly withheld): f1 bacteriophage origin of replication; arrow indicates direction of (+) strand synthesis
   8031..8135    +  promoter       AmpR promoter: bla
   8136..8996    +  CDS            AmpR: β-lactamase; bla; confers resistance to ampicillin, carbenicillin, and related antibiotics
   9167..9755    +  rep_origin     ori: high-copy-number ColE1/pMB1/pBR322/pUC origin of replication
   9938..10030   +  CDS            lacI (fragment): lac repressor; lacI; The lac repressor binds to the lac operator to inhibit transcription in E. coli. This inhibition can be relieved by adding lactose or isopropyl-β-D-thiogalactopyranoside (IPTG).
  10043..10064   +  protein_bind   CAP binding site: CAP binding activates transcription in the presence of cAMP. E. coli catabolite activator protein
  10079..10109   +  promoter       lac promoter: promoter for the E. coli lac operon
  10117..10133   +  protein_bind   lac operator: The lac repressor binds to the lac operator to inhibit transcription in E. coli. This inhibition can be relieved by adding lactose or isopropyl-β-D-thiogalactopyranoside (IPTG). lac repressor encoded by lacI
  10178..10196   +  promoter       T3 promoter: promoter for bacteriophage T3 RNA polymerase
>Addgene plasmid #143260 | TFORF1315 | addgene full sequence | sequence record 396121 | Addgene NGS Result
TTAATGTAGTCTTATGCAATACTCTTGTAGTCTTGCAACATGGTAACGATGAGTTAGCAACATGCCTTAC
AAGGAGAGAAAAAGCACCGTGCATGCCGATTGGTGGAAGTAAGGTGGTACGATCGTGCCTTATTAGGAAG
GCAACAGACGGGTCTGACATGGATTGGACGAACCACTGAATTGCCGCATTGCAGAGATATTGTATTTAAG
TGCCTAGCTCGATACATAAACGGGTCTCTCTGGTTAGACCAGATCTGAGCCTGGGAGCTCTCTGGCTAAC
TAGGGAACCCACTGCTTAAGCCTCAATAAAGCTTGCCTTGAGTGCTTCAAGTAGTGTGTGCCCGTCTGTT
GTGTGACTCTGGTAACTAGAGATCCCTCAGACCCTTTTAGTCAGTGTGGAAAATCTCTAGCAGTGGCGCC
CGAACAGGGACTTGAAAGCGAAAGGGAAACCAGAGGAGCTCTCTCGACGCAGGACTCGGCTTGCTGAAGC
GCGCACGGCAAGAGGCGAGGGGCGGCGACTGGTGAGTACGCCAAAAATTTTGACTAGCGGAGGCTAGAAG
GAGAGAGATGGGTGCGAGAGCGTCAGTATTAAGCGGGGGAGAATTAGATCGCGATGGGAAAAAATTCGGT
TAAGGCCAGGGGGAAAGAAAAAATATAAATTAAAACATATAGTATGGGCAAGCAGGGAGCTAGAACGATT
CGCAGTTAATCCTGGCCTGTTAGAAACATCAGAAGGCTGTAGACAAATACTGGGACAGCTACAACCATCC
CTTCAGACAGGATCAGAAGAACTTAGATCATTATATAATACAGTAGCAACCCTCTATTGTGTGCATCAAA
GGATAGAGATAAAAGACACCAAGGAAGCTTTAGACAAGATAGAGGAAGAGCAAAACAAAAGTAAGACCAC
CGCACAGCAAGCGGCCGCTGATCTTCAGACCTGGAGGAGGAGATATGAGGGACAATTGGAGAAGTGAATT
ATATAAATATAAAGTAGTAAAAATTGAACCATTAGGAGTAGCACCCACCAAGGCAAAGAGAAGAGTGGTG
CAGAGAGAAAAAAGAGCAGTGGGAATAGGAGCTTTGTTCCTTGGGTTCTTGGGAGCAGCAGGAAGCACTA
TGGGCGCAGCGTCAATGACGCTGACGGTACAGGCCAGACAATTATTGTCTGGTATAGTGCAGCAGCAGAA
CAATTTGCTGAGGGCTATTGAGGCGCAACAGCATCTGTTGCAACTCACAGTCTGGGGCATCAAGCAGCTC
CAGGCAAGAATCCTGGCTGTGGAAAGATACCTAAAGGATCAACAGCTCCTGGGGATTTGGGGTTGCTCTG
GAAAACTCATTTGCACCACTGCTGTGCCTTGGAATGCTAGTTGGAGTAATAAATCTCTGGAACAGATTTG
GAATCACACGACCTGGATGGAGTGGGACAGAGAAATTAACAATTACACAAGCTTAATACACTCCTTAATT
GAAGAATCGCAAAACCAGCAAGAAAAGAATGAACAAGAATTATTGGAATTAGATAAATGGGCAAGTTTGT
GGAATTGGTTTAACATAACAAATTGGCTGTGGTATATAAAATTATTCATAATGATAGTAGGAGGCTTGGT
AGGTTTAAGAATAGTTTTTGCTGTACTTTCTATAGTGAATAGAGTTAGGCAGGGATATTCACCATTATCG
TTTCAGACCCACCTCCCAACCCCGAGGGGACCCATGCATTGCATCTCAATTAGTCAGCAACCAGGTGTGG
AAAGTCCCCAGGCTCCCCAGCAGGCAGAAGTATGCAAAGCATGCGTCTCAATTAGTCAGCAACCATAGTC
CCGCCCCTAACTCCGCCCATCCCGCCCCTAACTCCGCCCAGTTCCGCCCATTCTCCGCCCCATGGCTGAC
TAATTTTTTTTATTTATGCAGAGGCCGAGGCCGCCTCGGCCTCTGAGCTATTCCAGAAGTAGTGAGGAGG
CTTTTTTGGAGGCCTAGGCTTTTGCAAAAAGCTTTCTAGAGGTACCACCGGAGCTTACCATGACCGAGTA
CAAGCCCACGGTGCGCCTCGCCACCCGCGACGACGTCCCCAGGGCCGTACGCACCCTCGCCGCCGCGTTC
GCCGACTACCCCGCCACGCGCCACACCGTCGATCCGGACCGCCACATCGAGCGGGTCACCGAGCTGCAAG
AACTCTTCCTCACGCGCGTCGGGCTCGACATCGGCAAGGTGTGGGTCGCGGACGACGGCGCCGCCGTGGC
GGTCTGGACCACGCCGGAGAGCGTCGAAGCGGGGGCGGTGTTCGCCGAGATCGGCCCGCGCATGGCCGAG
TTGAGCGGTTCCCGGCTGGCCGCGCAGCAACAGATGGAAGGCCTCCTGGCGCCGCACCGGCCCAAGGAGC
CCGCGTGGTTCCTGGCCACCGTCGGCGTCTCGCCCGACCACCAGGGCAAGGGTCTGGGCAGCGCCGTCGT
GCTCCCCGGAGTGGAGGCGGCCGAGCGCGCCGGGGTGCCCGCCTTCCTGGAGACCTCCGCGCCCCGCAAC
CTCCCCTTCTACGAGCGGCTCGGCTTCACCGTCACCGCCGACGTCGAGGTGCCCGAAGGACCGCGCACCT
GGTGCATGACCCGCAAGCCCGGTGCCAGTTAACGAATTCTAGATCTTGAGACAAATGGCAGTATTCATCC
ACAATTTTAAAAGAAAAGGGGGGATTGGGGGGTACAGTGCAGGGGAAAGAATAGTAGACATAATAGCAAC
AGACATACAAACTAAAGAATTACAAAAACAAATTACAAAAATTCAAAATTTTCGGGTTTATTACAGGGAC
AGCAGAGATCCACTTTGGCGCCGGCTCGAGGCCTGCAGGTGCAAAGATGGATAAAGTTTTAAACAGAGAG
GAATCTTTGCAGCTAATGGACCTTCTAGGTCTTGAAAGGAGTGGGAATTGGCTCCGGTGCCCGTCAGTGG
GCAGAGCGCACATCGCCCACAGTCCCCGAGAAGTTGGGGGGAGGGGTCGGCAATTGAACCGGTGCCTAGA
GAAGGTGGCGCGGGGTAAACTGGGAAAGTGATGTCGTGTACTGGCTCCGCCTTTTTCCCGAGGGTGGGGG
AGAACCGTATATAAGTGCAGTAGTCGCCGTGAACGTTCTTTTTCGCAACGGGTTTGCCGCCAGAACACAG
GTAAGTGCCGTGTGTGGTTCCCGCGGGCCTGGCCTCTTTACGGGTTATGGCCCTTGCGTGCCTTGAATTA
CTTCCACCTGGCTGCAGTACGTGATTCTTGATCCCGAGCTTCGGGTTGGAAGTGGGTGGGAGAGTTCGAG
GCCTTGCGCTTAAGGAGCCCCTTCGCCTCGTGCTTGAGTTGAGGCCTGGCCTGGGCGCTGGGGCCGCCGC
GTGCGAATCTGGTGGCACCTTCGCGCCTGTCTCGCTGCTTTCGATAAGTCTCTAGCCATTTAAAATTTTT
GATGACCTGCTGCGACGCTTTTTTTCTGGCAAGATAGTCTTGTAAATGCGGGCCAAGATCTGCACACTGG
TATTTCGGTTTTTGGGGCCGCGGGCGGCGACGGGGCCCGTGCGTCCCAGCGCACATGTTCGGCGAGGCGG
GGCCTGCGAGCGCGGCCACCGAGAATCGGACGGGGGTAGTCTCAAGCTGGCCGGCCTGCTCTGGTGCCTG
GCCTCGCGCCGCCGTGTATCGCCCCGCCCTGGGCGGCAAGGCTGGCCCGGTCGGCACCAGTTGCGTGAGC
GGAAAGATGGCCGCTTCCCGGCCCTGCTGCAGGGAGCTCAAAATGGAGGACGCGGCGCTCGGGAGAGCGG
GCGGGTGAGTCACCCACACAAAGGAAAAGGGCCTTTCCGTCCTCAGCCGTCGCTTCATGTGACTCCACGG
AGTACCGGGCGCCGTCCAGGCACCTCGATTAGTTCTCGAGCTTTTGGAGTACGTCGTCTTTAGGTTGGGG
GGAGGGGTTTTATGCGATGGAGTTTCCCCACACTGAGTGGGTGGAGACTGAAGTTAGGCCAGCTTGGCAC
TTGATGTAATTCTCCTTGGAATTTGCCCTTTTTGAGTTTGGATCTTGGTTCATTCTCAAGCCTCAGACAG
TGGTTCAAAGTTTTTTTCTTCCATTTCAGGTGTCGTGAGGCTAGCACCGCCACCATGGCTCTTCCTCAGG
GTCTATTGACATTCAGGGATGTGGCCATAGAATTCTCTCAGGAGGAGTGGAAATGCCTGGACCCTGCTCA
GAGGACTCTATACAGGGACGTGATGCTGGAGAATTATAGGAACCTGGTCTCCCTGGATATCTCTTCCAAA
TGCATGATGAAGGAGTTCTCATCAACAGCACAAGGCAATAGAGAAGTGATCCACACAGGGACATTGCAAA
GACATGAAAGTCATCACACTGGAGACTTTCGCTTTCAGGAAATTGATAAAGATATTCATAACTTAGAGTT
TCAGTGGCAAGAAGATGAAAGAAATAGCCATGAAGCACCCATGACAGAAATCAAAAAGTTGACTGGTAGT
GCAGACCGATATGATCAAAGGCATGCTGGAAACAAGCCTATTAAAGATCAGCTTGGATCAAGCTTTCATT
CGCATCTGCCTGAACTCCACATGTTTCAGACCCAAGGGAAAATTGGTAATCAAGTGGAGAAGTCTATCAA
CGATGCTTCCTCAATTTCAACATCCCAAAGAATTTCTTGTAGGCCCAAAACCCATATTTCTAATAACTAT
GGGAATAATTTCCGGAATTCTTCGTTACTCACACAAAAACAGGAGGTACACATGAGAGAAAAGTCTTTCC
AATGTAATGAGAGTGGCAAAGCCTTTAATTATAGCTCACTCTTAAGGAAACATCAAATAATCCATTTAGG
AGAGAAACAATATAAATGTGATGTATGTGGCAAGGTCTTTAATCGGAAGCGAAACCTAGTGTGCCATCGT
AGATGTCACACTGGGGAGAAACCTTACAGGTGTAATGAGTGTGGCAAGACTTTCAGTCAGACGTATTCCC
TTACATGCCATCGTAGACTTCATACTGGAGAGAAACCTTACAAATGTGAAGAATGTGACAAAGCTTTCAG
TTTCAAATCAAACCTTAAAAGACATAGGAGAATTCATGCTGGAGAAAAACCATACAAGTGTAATGAATGT
GGCAAGACCTTTAGTCAGACGTCATCCCTTACATGCCATCGTAGACTTCATACTGGAGAGAAACCTTTCA
AGTGTAATGAGTGTGGCAAGACCTTTAGTCGGAAGTCATCCCTTACATGCCATCATAGACTTCATACGGG
AGAGAAACCTTATAAGTGTAATGAATGTGGCAAGACCTTCAGTCAGGAGTTAACCCTTAAATGCCATCGT
AGACTTCATACCGGAGAGAAGCCTTACAAGTGTAATGAATGTGGCAAGGTTTTTAATAAAAAGGCAAACC
TTGCACGTCATCATAGACTTCATAGTGGAGAGAAACCCTACAAGTGTACTGAGTGTGTCAAGACGTTCAG
TCGAAATTCAGCCCTTGTAATTCATAAGGCTATTCATATTGGAGAGAAACGTTACAAGTGTAATGAGTGT
GGCAAGACGTTCAGTCGAATTTCAGCCCTCGTAATTCATACGGCAATTCATACTGGAGAGAAACCTTACA
AGTGTAATGAATGTGGCAAGGGTTTTAATCGGAAAACACACCTTGCATGTCATCATAGACTTCATACTGG
AGAGAAACCTTACAAGTGTAATGAATGTGGCAAGGTTTTTAATCGAAAAACACACCTTGCACATCATCAT
AGACTTCATACTGGAGATAAACCTTACAAGTGTAATGAATGTGGCAAGGTTTTTAATCAAAAAGCACACC
TTGCACGTCACCATAGACTTCATACTGGAGAGAAACCTTACAAGTGTAATGAATGTGGCAAGGTTTTTAA
TCAAAAAGCAAACCTTGCACGTCATCATAGACTTCATACTGGAGAGAAACCTTACAAGTTTAATGAGTGT
GGCAAAGCTTTTAATTAGTAATGAACTAGTCCGTAACTTGAAAGTATTTCGATTTCTTGGCTTTATATAT
CTTGTGGAAAGGACGATTTCATATTACTAGGATCATGACTACGCGTTAAGTCGACAATCAACCTCTGGAT
TACAAAATTTGTGAAAGATTGACTGGTATTCTTAACTATGTTGCTCCTTTTACGCTATGTGGATACGCTG
CTTTAATGCCTTTGTATCATGCTATTGCTTCCCGTATGGCTTTCATTTTCTCCTCCTTGTATAAATCCTG
GTTGCTGTCTCTTTATGAGGAGTTGTGGCCCGTTGTCAGGCAACGTGGCGTGGTGTGCACTGTGTTTGCT
GACGCAACCCCCACTGGTTGGGGCATTGCCACCACCTGTCAGCTCCTTTCCGGGACTTTCGCTTTCCCCC
TCCCTATTGCCACGGCGGAACTCATCGCCGCCTGCCTTGCCCGCTGCTGGACAGGGGCTCGGCTGTTGGG
CACTGACAATTCCGTGGTGTTGTCGGGGAAATCATCGTCCTTTCCTTGGCTGCTCGCCTGTGTTGCCACC
TGGATTCTGCGCGGGACGTCCTTCTGCTACGTCCCTTCGGCCCTCAATCCAGCGGACCTTCCTTCCCGCG
GCCTGCTGCCGGCTCTGCGGCCTCTTCCGCGTCTTCGCCTTCGCCCTCAGACGAGTCGGATCTCCCTTTG
GGCCGCCTCCCCGCGTCGACTTTAAGACCAATGACTTACAAGGCAGCTGTAGATCTTAGCCACTTTTTAA
AAGAAAAGGGGGGACTGGAAGGGCTAATTCACTCCCAACGAAGACAAGATCTGCTTTTTGCTTGTACTGG
GTCTCTCTGGTTAGACCAGATCTGAGCCTGGGAGCTCTCTGGCTAACTAGGGAACCCACTGCTTAAGCCT
CAATAAAGCTTGCCTTGAGTGCTTCAAGTAGTGTGTGCCCGTCTGTTGTGTGACTCTGGTAACTAGAGAT
CCCTCAGACCCTTTTAGTCAGTGTGGAAAATCTCTAGCAGTACGTATAGTAGTTCATGTCATCTTATTAT
TCAGTATTTATAACTTGCAAAGAAATGAATATCAGAGAGTGAGAGGAACTTGTTTATTGCAGCTTATAAT
GGTTACAAATAAAGCAATAGCATCACAAATTTCACAAATAAAGCATTTTTTTCACTGCATTCTAGTTGTG
GTTTGTCCAAACTCATCAATGTATCTTATCATGTCTGGCTCTAGCTATCCCGCCCCTAACTCCGCCCATC
CCGCCCCTAACTCCGCCCAGTTCCGCCCATTCTCCGCCCCATGGCTGACTAATTTTTTTTATTTATGCAG
AGGCCGAGGCCGCCTCGGCCTCTGAGCTATTCCAGAAGTAGTGAGGAGGCTTTTTTGGAGGCCTAGGGAC
GTACCCAATTCGCCCTATAGTGAGTCGTATTACGCGCGCTCACTGGCCGTCGTTTTACAACGTCGTGACT
GGGAAAACCCTGGCGTTACCCAACTTAATCGCCTTGCAGCACATCCCCCTTTCGCCAGCTGGCGTAATAG
CGAAGAGGCCCGCACCGATCGCCCTTCCCAACAGTTGCGCAGCCTGAATGGCGAATGGG
[124 nt withheld, positions 7550-7673]
C
[91 nt withheld, positions 7675-7765]
A
[49 nt withheld, positions 7767-7815]
CCTTTGACGTTGGAGTCCACGTTCTTT
[37 nt withheld, positions 7843-7879]
ACCCTATCTCGGTCTATTCTTTTGATTTATAAGGGATTTTGCCGATTTCGGCCTATTGGTTAAAAAATGA
GCTGATTTAACAAAAATTTAACGCGAATTTTAACAAAATATTAACGCTTACAATTTAGGTGGCACTTTTC
GGGGAAATGTGCGCGGAACCCCTATTTGTTTATTTTTCTAAATACATTCAAATATGTATCCGCTCATGAG
ACAATAACCCTGATAAATGCTTCAATAATATTGAAAAAGGAAGAGTATGAGTATTCAACATTTCCGTGTC
GCCCTTATTCCCTTTTTTGCGGCATTTTGCCTTCCTGTTTTTGCTCACCCAGAAACGCTGGTGAAAGTAA
AAGATGCTGAAGATCAGTTGGGTGCACGAGTGGGTTACATCGAACTGGATCTCAACAGCGGTAAGATCCT
TGAGAGTTTTCGCCCCGAAGAACGTTTTCCAATGATGAGCACTTTTAAAGTTCTGCTATGTGGCGCGGTA
TTATCCCGTATTGACGCCGGGCAAGAGCAACTCGGTCGCCGCATACACTATTCTCAGAATGACTTGGTTG
AGTACTCACCAGTCACAGAAAAGCATCTTACGGATGGCATGACAGTAAGAGAATTATGCAGTGCTGCCAT
AACCATGAGTGATAACACTGCGGCCAACTTACTTCTGACAACGATCGGAGGACCGAAGGAGCTAACCGCT
TTTTTGCACAACATGGGGGATCATGTAACTCGCCTTGATCGTTGGGAACCGGAGCTGAATGAAGCCATAC
CAAACGACGAGCGTGACACCACGATGCCTGTAGCAATGGCAACAACGTTGCGCAAACTATTAACTGGCGA
ACTACTTACTCTAGCTTCCCGGCAACAATTAATAGACTGGATGGAGGCGGATAAAGTTGCAGGACCACTT
CTGCGCTCGGCCCTTCCGGCTGGCTGGTTTATTGCTGATAAATCTGGAGCCGGTGAGCGTGGGTCTCGCG
GTATCATTGCAGCACTGGGGCCAGATGGTAAGCCCTCCCGTATCGTAGTTATCTACACGACGGGGAGTCA
GGCAACTATGGATGAACGAAATAGACAGATCGCTGAGATAGGTGCCTCACTGATTAAGCATTGGTAACTG
TCAGACCAAGTTTACTCATATATACTTTAGATTGATTTAAAACTTCATTTTTAATTTAAAAGGATCTAGG
TGAAGATCCTTTTTGATAATCTCATGACCAAAATCCCTTAACGTGAGTTTTCGTTCCACTGAGCGTCAGA
CCCCGTAGAAAAGATCAAAGGATCTTCTTGAGATCCTTTTTTTCTGCGCGTAATCTGCTGCTTGCAAACA
AAAAAACCACCGCTACCAGCGGTGGTTTGTTTGCCGGATCAAGAGCTACCAACTCTTTTTCCGAAGGTAA
CTGGCTTCAGCAGAGCGCAGATACCAAATACTGTTCTTCTAGTGTAGCCGTAGTTAGGCCACCACTTCAA
GAACTCTGTAGCACCGCCTACATACCTCGCTCTGCTAATCCTGTTACCAGTGGCTGCTGCCAGTGGCGAT
AAGTCGTGTCTTACCGGGTTGGACTCAAGACGATAGTTACCGGATAAGGCGCAGCGGTCGGGCTGAACGG
GGGGTTCGTGCACACAGCCCAGCTTGGAGCGAACGACCTACACCGAACTGAGATACCTACAGCGTGAGCT
ATGAGAAAGCGCCACGCTTCCCGAAGGGAGAAAGGCGGACAGGTATCCGGTAAGCGGCAGGGTCGGAACA
GGAGAGCGCACGAGGGAGCTTCCAGGGGGAAACGCCTGGTATCTTTATAGTCCTGTCGGGTTTCGCCACC
TCTGACTTGAGCGTCGATTTTTGTGATGCTCGTCAGGGGGGCGGAGCCTATGGAAAAACGCCAGCAACGC
GGCCTTTTTACGGTTCCTGGCCTTTTGCTGGCCTTTTGCTCACATGTTCTTTCCTGCGTTATCCCCTGAT
TCTGTGGATAACCGTATTACCGCCTTTGAGTGAGCTGATACCGCTCGCCGCAGCCGAACGACCGAGCGCA
GCGAGTCAGTGAGCGAGGAAGCGGAAGAGCGCCCAATACGCAAACCGCCTCTCCCCGCGCGTTGGCCGAT
TCATTAATGCAGCTGGCACGACAGGTTTCCCGACTGGAAAGCGGGCAGTGAGCGCAACGCAATTAATGTG
AGTTAGCTCACTCATTAGGCACCCCAGGCTTTACACTTTATGCTTCCGGCTCGTATGTTGTGTGGAATTG
TGAGCGGATAACAATTTCACACAGGAAACAGCTATGACCATGATTACGCCAAGCGCGCAATTAACCCTCA
CTAAAGGGAACAAAAGCTGGAGCTGCAAGC
