>Addgene plasmid #143260 | TFORF1315 | depositor partial sequence | sequence record 281918 | Insert
ACCGCCACCATGGCTCTTCCTCAGGGTCTATTGACATTCAGGGATGTGGCCATAGAATTCTCTCAGGAGG
AGTGGAAATGCCTGGACCCTGCTCAGAGGACTCTATACAGGGACGTGATGCTGGAGAATTATAGGAACCT
GGTCTCCCTGGATATCTCTTCCAAATGCATGATGAAGGAGTTCTCATCAACAGCACAAGGCAATAGAGAA
GTGATCCACACAGGGACATTGCAAAGACATGAAAGTCATCACACTGGAGACTTTCGCTTTCAGGAAATTG
ATAAAGATATTCATAACTTAGAGTTTCAGTGGCAAGAAGATGAAAGAAATAGCCATGAAGCACCCATGAC
AGAAATCAAAAAGTTGACTGGTAGTGCAGACCGATATGATCAAAGGCATGCTGGAAACAAGCCTATTAAA
GATCAGCTTGGATCAAGCTTTCATTCGCATCTGCCTGAACTCCACATGTTTCAGACCCAAGGGAAAATTG
GTAATCAAGTGGAGAAGTCTATCAACGATGCTTCCTCAATTTCAACATCCCAAAGAATTTCTTGTAGGCC
CAAAACCCATATTTCTAATAACTATGGGAATAATTTCCGGAATTCTTCGTTACTCACACAAAAACAGGAG
GTACACATGAGAGAAAAGTCTTTCCAATGTAATGAGAGTGGCAAAGCCTTTAATTATAGCTCACTCTTAA
GGAAACATCAAATAATCCATTTAGGAGAGAAACAATATAAATGTGATGTATGTGGCAAGGTCTTTAATCG
GAAGCGAAACCTAGTGTGCCATCGTAGATGTCACACTGGGGAGAAACCTTACAGGTGTAATGAGTGTGGC
AAGACTTTCAGTCAGACGTATTCCCTTACATGCCATCGTAGACTTCATACTGGAGAGAAACCTTACAAAT
GTGAAGAATGTGACAAAGCTTTCAGTTTCAAATCAAACCTTAAAAGACATAGGAGAATTCATGCTGGAGA
AAAACCATACAAGTGTAATGAATGTGGCAAGACCTTTAGTCAGACGTCATCCCTTACATGCCATCGTAGA
CTTCATACTGGAGAGAAACCTTTCAAGTGTAATGAGTGTGGCAAGACCTTTAGTCGGAAGTCATCCCTTA
CATGCCATCATAGACTTCATACGGGAGAGAAACCTTATAAGTGTAATGAATGTGGCAAGACCTTCAGTCA
GGAGTTAACCCTTAAATGCCATCGTAGACTTCATACCGGAGAGAAGCCTTACAAGTGTAATGAATGTGGC
AAGGTTTTTAATAAAAAGGCAAACCTTGCACGTCATCATAGACTTCATAGTGGAGAGAAACCCTACAAGT
GTACTGAGTGTGTCAAGACGTTCAGTCGAAATTCAGCCCTTGTAATTCATAAGGCTATTCATATTGGAGA
GAAACGTTACAAGTGTAATGAGTGTGGCAAGACGTTCAGTCGAATTTCAGCCCTCGTAATTCATACGGCA
ATTCATACTGGAGAGAAACCTTACAAGTGTAATGAATGTGGCAAGGGTTTTAATCGGAAAACACACCTTG
CATGTCATCATAGACTTCATACTGGAGAGAAACCTTACAAGTGTAATGAATGTGGCAAGGTTTTTAATCG
AAAAACACACCTTGCACATCATCATAGACTTCATACTGGAGATAAACCTTACAAGTGTAATGAATGTGGC
AAGGTTTTTAATCAAAAAGCACACCTTGCACGTCACCATAGACTTCATACTGGAGAGAAACCTTACAAGT
GTAATGAATGTGGCAAGGTTTTTAATCAAAAAGCAAACCTTGCACGTCATCATAGACTTCATACTGGAGA
GAAACCTTACAAGTTTAATGAGTGTGGCAAAGCTTTTAATTAGTAATGAACTAGTCCGTAACTTGAAAGT
ATTTCGATTTCTTGGCTTTATATATCTTGTGGAAAGGACGATTTCATATTACTAGGATCATGACT
