>Addgene plasmid #143260 | TFORF1315 | depositor partial sequence | sequence record 281919 | Barcode
TTTCATATTACTAGGATCATGACT
